>Addgene plasmid #152250 | pGBW-m4134369 | depositor full sequence | sequence record 295262 | Full Sequence
CACCATGAAAATTATTCTTTTCTTGGCACTGATAACACTCGCTACTTGTGAGCTTTATCACTACCAAGAG
TGTGTTAGAGGTACAACAGTACTTTTAAAAGAACCTTGCTCTTCTGGAACATACGAGGGCAATTCACCAT
TTCATCCTCTAGCTGATAACAAATTTGCACTGACTTGCTTTAGCACTCAATTTGCTTTTGCTTGTCCTGA
CGGCGTAAAACACGTCTATCAGTTACGTGCCAGATCAGTTTCACCTAAACTGTTCATCAGACAAGAGGAA
GTTCAAGAACTTTACTCTCCAATTTTTCTTATTGTTGCGGCAATAGTGTTTATAACACTTTGCTTCACAC
TCAAAAGAAAGACAGAAGAAAACCTTTACTTTCAGTCGGGACGGCGAATCCCGGGGCTGATAAATCCCTG
GAAAAGGAGATGGAAGAAGAACTTTATTGCAGTGTCTGCGGCTAACCGGTTCAAAAAGATCAGTTCAAGC
GGCGCCCTAGATTACGACATTCCTACGACCGCCTCCGAGAATCTCTATTTCCAGGGTGAATTTGGCTTGG
CACAACATGACGAGGCCGTCGATAACAAGTTTAATAAAGAACAGCAGAACGCTTTCTATGAGATCCTTCA
CTTACCAAATCTGAACGAAGAGCAACGCAACGCTTTCATTCAGAGCCTGAAAGACGATCCCTCGCAGTCT
GCAAATCTCCTGGCCGAAGCCAAGAAGCTGAATGACGCACAGGCTCCAAAAGTTGATAACAAGTTTAACA
AGGAGCAGCAGAATGCTTTCTACGAGATATTGCACCTTCCTAATCTGAATGAGGAACAAAGAAATGCATT
TATCCAGTCCCTAAAAGACGATCCATCACAGAGTGCCAACCTGCTTGCGGAAGCCAAAAAGCTCAATGAT
GCCCAGGCCCCGAAAGTAGACGCGAACCATCAATAAGCTAGCTTGACTGACTGAGATACAGCGTACCTTC
AGCTCACAGACATGATAAGATACATTGATGAGTTTGGACAAACCACAACTAGAATGCAGTGAAAAAAATG
CTTTATTTGTGAAATTTGTGATGCTATTGCTTTATTTGTAACCATTATAAGCTGCAATAAACAAGTTAAC
AACAACAATTGCATTCATTTTATGTTTCAGGTTCAGGGGGAGGTGTGGGAGGTTTTTTAAAGCAAGTAAA
ACCTCTACAAATGTGGTATTGGCCCATCTCTATCGGTATCGTAGCATAACCCCTTGGGGCCTCTAAACGG
GTCTTGAGGGGTTTTTTGTGCCCCTCGGGCCGGATTGCTATCTACCGGCATTGGCGCAGAAAAAAATGCC
TGATGCGACGCTGCGCGTCTTATACTCCCACATATGCCAGATTCAGCAACGGATACGGCTTCCCCAACTT
GCCCACTTCCATACGTGTCCTCCTTACCAGAAATTTATCCTTAAGGTCGTCAGCTATCCTGCAGGCGATC
TCTCGATTTCGATCAAGACATTCCTTTAATGGTCTTTTCTGGACACCACTAGGGGTCAGAAGTAGTTCAT
CAAACTTTCTTCCCTCCCTAATCTCATTGGTTACCTTGGGCTATCGAAACTTAATTAACCAGTCAAGTCA
GCTACTTGGCGAGATCGACTTGTCTGGGTTTCGACTACGCTCAGAATTGCGTCAGTCAAGTTCGATCTGG
TCCTTGCTATTGCACCCGTTCTCCGATTACGAGTTTCATTTAAATCATGTGAGCAAAAGGCCAGCAAAAG
GCCAGGAACCGTAAAAAGGCCGCGTTGCTGGCGTTTTTCCATAGGCTCCGCCCCCCTGACGAGCATCACA
AAAATCGACGCTCAAGTCAGAGGTGGCGAAACCCGACAGGACTATAAAGATACCAGGCGTTTCCCCCTGG
AAGCTCCCTCGTGCGCTCTCCTGTTCCGACCCTGCCGCTTACCGGATACCTGTCCGCCTTTCTCCCTTCG
GGAAGCGTGGCGCTTTCTCATAGCTCACGCTGTAGGTATCTCAGTTCGGTGTAGGTCGTTCGCTCCAAGC
TGGGCTGTGTGCACGAACCCCCCGTTCAGCCCGACCGCTGCGCCTTATCCGGTAACTATCGTCTTGAGTC
CAACCCGGTAAGACACGACTTATCGCCACTGGCAGCAGCCACTGGTAACAGGATTAGCAGAGCGAGGTAT
GTAGGCGGTGCTACAGAGTTCTTGAAGTGGTGGCCTAACTACGGCTACACTAGAAGAACAGTATTTGGTA
TCTGCGCTCTGCTGAAGCCAGTTACCTTCGGAAAAAGAGTTGGTAGCTCTTGATCCGGCAAACAAACCAC
CGCTGGTAGCGGTGGTTTTTTTGTTTGCAAGCAGCAGATTACGCGCAGAAAAAAAGGATCTCAAGAAGAT
CCTTTGATCTTTTCTACGGGGTCTGACGCTCAGTGGAACGAAAACTCACGTTAAGGGATTTTGGTCATGA
GATTATCAAAAAGGATCTTCACCTAGATCCTTTTAAATTAAAAATGAAGTTTTAAATCAATCTAAAGTAT
ATATGAGTAAACTTGGTCTGACAGTTACCAATGCTTAATCAGTGAGGCACCTATCTCAGCGATCTGTCTA
TTTCGTTCATCCATAGTTGCATTTAAATTTCCGAACTCTCCAAGGCCCTCGTCGGAAAATCTTCAAACCT
TTCGTCCGATCCATCTTGCAGGCTACCTCTCGAACGAACTATCGCAAGTCTCTTGGCCGGCCTTGCGCCT
TGGCTATTGCTTGGCAGCGCCTATCGCCAGGTATTACTCCAATCCCGAATATCCGAGATCGGGATCACCC
GAGAGAAGTTCAACCTACATCCTCAATCCCGATCTATCCGAGATCCGAGGAATATCGAAATCGGGGCGCG
CCTGGTGTACCGAGAACGATCCTCTCAGTGCGAGTCTCGACGATCCATATCGTTGCTTGGCAGTCAGCCA
GTCGGAATCCAGCTTGGGACCCAGGAAGTCCAATCGTCAGATATTGTACTCAAGCCTGGTCACGGCAGCG
TACCGATCTGTTTAAACCTAGATATTGATAGTCTGATCGGTCAACGTATAATCGAGTCCTAGCTTTTGCA
AACATCTATCAAGAGACAGGATCAGCAGGAGGCTTTCGCATGAGTATTCAACATTTCCGTGTCGCCCTTA
TTCCCTTTTTTGCGGCATTTTGCCTTCCTGTTTTTGCTCACCCAGAAACGCTGGTGAAAGTAAAAGATGC
TGAAGATCAGTTGGGTGCGCGAGTGGGTTACATCGAACTGGATCTCAACAGCGGTAAGATCCTTGAGAGT
TTTCGCCCCGAAGAACGCTTTCCAATGATGAGCACTTTTAAAGTTCTGCTATGTGGCGCGGTATTATCCC
GTATTGACGCCGGGCAAGAGCAACTCGGTCGCCGCATACACTATTCTCAGAATGACTTGGTTGAGTATTC
ACCAGTCACAGAAAAGCATCTTACGGATGGCATGACAGTAAGAGAATTATGCAGTGCTGCCATAACCATG
AGTGATAACACTGCGGCCAACTTACTTCTGACAACGATTGGAGGACCGAAGGAGCTAACCGCTTTTTTGC
ACAACATGGGGGATCATGTAACTCGCCTTGATCGTTGGGAACCGGAGCTGAATGAAGCCATACCAAACGA
CGAGCGTGACACCACGATGCCTGTAGCAATGGCAACAACCTTGCGTAAACTATTAACTGGCGAACTACTT
ACTCTAGCTTCCCGGCAACAGTTGATAGACTGGATGGAGGCGGATAAAGTTGCAGGACCACTTCTGCGCT
CGGCCCTTCCGGCTGGCTGGTTTATTGCTGATAAATCTGGAGCCGGTGAGCGTGGGTCTCGCGGTATCAT
TGCAGCACTGGGGCCAGATGGTAAGCCCTCCCGTATCGTAGTTATCTACACGACGGGGAGTCAGGCAACT
ATGGATGAACGAAATAGACAGATCGCTGAGATAGGTGCCTCACTGATTAAGCATTGGTAACCGATTCTAG
GTGCATTGGCGCAGAAAAAAATGCCTGATGCGACGCTGCGCGTCTTATACTCCCACATATGCCAGATTCA
GCAACGGATACGGCTTCCCCAACTTGCCCACTTCCATACGTGTCCTCCTTACCAGAAATTTATCCTTAAG
ATCCCGAATCGTTTAAACTCGACTCTGGCTCTATCGAATCTCCGTCGTTTCGAGCTTACGCGAACAGCCG
TGGCGCTCATTTGCTCGTCGGGCATCGAATCTCGTCAGCTATCGTCAGCTTACCTTTTTGGCAGCGATCG
CGGCTCCCGACATCTTGGACCATTAGCTCCACAGGTATCTTCTTCCCTCTAGTGGTCATAACAGCAGCTT
CAGCTACCTCTCAATTCAAAAAACCCCTCAAGACCCGTTTAGAGGCCCCAAGGGGTTATGCTATCAATCG
TTGCGTTACACACACAAAAAACCAACACACATCCATCTTCGATGGATAGCGATTTTATTATCTAACTGCT
GATCGAGTGTAGCCAGATCTAGTAATCAATTACGGGGTCATTAGTTCATAGCCCATATATGGAGTTCCGC
GTTACATAACTTACGGTAAATGGCCCGCCTGGCTGACCGCCCAACGACCCCCGCCCATTGACGTCAATAA
TGACGTATGTTCCCATAGTAACGCCAATAGGGACTTTCCATTGACGTCAATGGGTGGAGTATTTACGGTA
AACTGCCCACTTGGCAGTACATCAAGTGTATCATATGCCAAGTACGCCCCCTATTGACGTCAATGACGGT
AAATGGCCCGCCTGGCATTATGCCCAGTACATGACCTTATGGGACTTTCCTACTTGGCAGTACATCTACG
TATTAGTCATCGCTATTACCATGCTGATGCGGTTTTGGCAGTACATCAATGGGCGTGGATAGCGGTTTGA
CTCACGGGGATTTCCAAGTCTCCACCCCATTGACGTCAATGGGAGTTTGTTTTGGCACCAAAATCAACGG
GACTTTCCAAAATGTCGTAACAACTCCGCCCCATTGACGCAAATGGGCGGTAGGCGTGTACGGTGGGAGG
TCTATATAAGCAGAGCTGGTTTAGTGAACCGTCAGATCAGATCTTTGTCGATCCTACCATCCACTCGACA
CACCCGCCAGCGGCCGC
Features (pLannotate 1.2.2; 18 found; start..end, strand, type, name):
      5..367     +  CDS            NS7A_SARS2: Experimental evidence at protein level: Swiss-Prot protein existence level 1. Plays a role as antagonist of host tetherin (BST2), disrupting its antiviral effect. Acts by binding to BST2 thereby interfering with its glycosylation. May suppress small interfering RNA (siRNA). May bind to host ITGAL, thereby playing a role in attachment or modulation of leukocytes. From Severe acute respiratory syndrome coronavirus 2 (2019-nCoV) (SARS-CoV-2).
    422..499     +  CDS            MYLK2 (fragment): MYLK2_HUMAN - Experimental evidence at protein level: Swiss-Prot protein existence level 1. Implicated in the level of global muscle contraction and cardiac function. Phosphorylates a specific serine in the N-terminus of a myosin light chain. From Homo sapiens (Human).
    581..931     +  CDS            spa (fragment): SPA_STAAU - Experimental evidence at protein level: Swiss-Prot protein existence level 1. Plays a role in the inhibition of the host innate and adaptive immune responses. Possesses five immunoglobulin-binding domains that capture both the fragment crystallizable region (Fc region) and the Fab region (part of Ig that identifies antigen) of immunoglobulins (By similarity). In turn, Staphylococcus aureus is protected from phagocytic killing via inhibition of Ig Fc region. In addition, the host elicited B-cell response is prevented due to a decrease of antibody-secreting cell proliferation that en
    996..1117    -  polyA_signal   SV40 poly(A) signal: SV40 polyadenylation signal
   1140..1209    -  CDS            large T antigen (fragment): large T antigen from SV40 (simian virus 40)
   1232..1278    +  terminator     T7 terminator: transcription terminator for bacteriophage T7 RNA polymerase
   1308..1444    +  terminator     rrnG terminator: transcription terminator from the E. coli ribosomal RNA rrnG operon (Albrechtsen et al., 1991)
   1489..1560    +  misc_feature   3' β-globin insulator: insulator downstream of the human β-globin locus (Farrell et al., 2002)
   1786..2374    -  rep_origin     ori: high-copy-number ColE1/pMB1/pBR322/pUC origin of replication
   2546..2610    -  CDS            bla(M) (fragment): β-lactamase lacking the signal sequence; bla(M); allows cytosolic expression of β-lactamase
   3120..3980    +  CDS            AmpR: β-lactamase; bla; confers resistance to ampicillin, carbenicillin, and related antibiotics
   3993..4129    +  terminator     rrnG terminator: transcription terminator from the E. coli ribosomal RNA rrnG operon (Albrechtsen et al., 1991)
   4281..4352    +  misc_feature   5' β-globin insulator: insulator upstream of the human β-globin locus (Farrell et al., 2002)
   4357..4403    -  terminator     T7 terminator: transcription terminator for bacteriophage T7 RNA polymerase
   4421..4469    -  polyA_signal   poly(A) signal: synthetic polyadenylation signal
   4550..4853    +  enhancer       CMV enhancer: human cytomegalovirus immediate early enhancer
   4926..4943    -  promoter       CMV promoter (fragment): human cytomegalovirus (CMV) immediate early promoter
   5006..5057    +  promoter       CMVd2 promoter: truncated human cytomegalovirus (CMV) immediate early promoter that yields moderately reduced expression relative to the full-length promoter
