[The description below was written by a language model from this plasmid's Addgene catalogue record and pLannotate feature annotations shown in this document.]
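Description:
pGBW-m4134369 is a mammalian expression plasmid built on the pTwist_CMV_6 backbone that carries the wild-type ORF7a coding sequence of SARS-CoV-2. It is propagated in E. coli as a high-copy plasmid through a ColE1/pUC-type origin and selected with ampicillin via a full-length β-lactamase gene (AmpR); a short additional β-lactamase fragment is also annotated next to the origin. The depositor's full sequence is about 5.1 kb. No mammalian selection marker is annotated, which fits transient transfection.

Expression is driven by human cytomegalovirus immediate-early elements: the feature table shows the CMV enhancer followed by CMV promoter sequences, including a match to the truncated CMVd2 form, located just upstream of the ORF7a open reading frame across the circular junction of the sequence. Downstream of ORF7a, the backbone supplies a C-terminal tandem affinity purification (TAP) tag with a TEV protease cleavage site. The annotated fragments matching myosin light chain kinase 2 and Staphylococcus aureus protein A are consistent with the calmodulin-binding peptide and IgG-binding domains of a classical TAP tag, although the record itself simply calls it "TapTag". An SV40 polyadenylation signal lies downstream of the tag, annotated on the reverse strand. The expression unit and bacterial elements are flanked by T7 and rrnG transcription terminators, a synthetic poly(A) signal upstream of the enhancer, and 5' and 3' β-globin insulator sequences, which help shield the cassette from read-through transcription.

ORF7a is an accessory protein described in the annotation as an antagonist of host tetherin (BST2). The record states only that the plasmid is for expressing ORF7a in mammalian cells. The cleavable affinity tag would suit purification of the protein and its host binding partners.
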