Addgene plasmid #152250: pGBW-m4134369
Purpose: Mammalian expression plasmid for SARS-CoV-2 ORF7a protein
Depositing lab: Ginkgo Bioworks & Benjie Chen. Depositing organization: Ginkgo Bioworks.
Backbone
  Vector backbone: pTwist_CMV_6
  Backbone size w/o insert (bp): 4180
  Vector type: Mammalian Expression
Growth in bacteria
  Bacterial resistance: Ampicillin, 100 μg/mL
  Growth temperature: 37°C
  Growth strain: DH5alpha
  Copy number: High Copy
Gene/Insert
  Gene/Insert name: SARS-CoV-2 ORF7a protein
  Species: Severe acute respiratory syndrome coronavirus 2
  Insert size (bp): 359
  Mutation: wt
  Entrez Gene: ORF7a (a.k.a. GU280_gp07)
  Promoter: CMV
  Tag / fusion protein: Cleavable TEV;TapTag (C terminal on backbone)
  Cloning method: Unknown
Resource information
  A portion of this plasmid was derived from a plasmid made by: GinkgoBioworks
Depositor comments: NCBI reference sequence: YP_009724395.1
How to cite: pGBW-m4134369 was a gift from Ginkgo Bioworks & Benjie Chen (Addgene plasmid # 152250 ; http://n2t.net/addgene:152250 ; RRID:Addgene_152250)
